Addgene plasmid #195390: FLAG-deltaP1P4-PTPN22
Purpose: Mammalian expression of a human PTPN22 mutant (lacking the P1 and P4 domains) with FLAG tag
Depositing lab: Patrick Concannon. Depositing organization: University of Florida.
Backbone
  Vector backbone: pCMV-Tag2
  Vector type: Mammalian Expression
Growth in bacteria
  Bacterial resistance: Kanamycin, 50 μg/mL
  Growth temperature: 37°C
  Growth strain: DH5alpha
  Copy number: Unknown
Gene/Insert
  Gene/Insert name: PTPN22
  Species: H. sapiens (human)
  Mutation: PTPN22 mutant lacking the P1 and P4 proline-rich domains
  Entrez Gene: PTPN22 (a.k.a. LYP, LYP1, LYP2, PEP, PTPN22.5, PTPN22.6, PTPN8)
  Tag / fusion protein: FLAG (N terminal on backbone)
  Cloning method: Restriction Enzyme; 5′ cloning site unknown (unknown if destroyed); 3′ cloning site unknown (unknown if destroyed)
Terms and licenses: Academic/Nonprofit Terms; Industry Terms: Not Available to Industry
How to cite: FLAG-deltaP1P4-PTPN22 was a gift from Patrick Concannon (Addgene plasmid # 195390 ; http://n2t.net/addgene:195390 ; RRID:Addgene_195390)
