[The description below was written by a language model from this plasmid's Addgene catalogue record and pLannotate feature annotations shown in this document.]
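Description:
FLAG-deltaP1P4-PTPN22 is a mammalian expression plasmid built on the pCMV-Tag2 backbone that produces an N-terminally FLAG-tagged deletion mutant of human PTPN22 (also known as LYP), the protein tyrosine phosphatase that acts as a negative regulator of T-cell receptor signalling by dephosphorylating kinases such as LCK, FYN and ZAP70. The mutant lacks the P1 and P4 proline-rich domains. The sequenced plasmid is about 6.7 kb. Transcription is driven by the human cytomegalovirus immediate early enhancer and promoter, and the annotated FLAG sequence (a short match consistent with the single backbone-encoded epitope) sits just upstream of the PTPN22 coding region. The transcript is terminated by an SV40 polyadenylation signal, preceded by small fragments of SV40 small t intron and large T antigen sequence that are part of that region of the backbone. T3 and T7 phage promoters flank the cloning site, which allows in vitro transcription or sequencing across the insert. The insert was introduced by restriction cloning, but the sites used are not recorded.

In bacteria the plasmid replicates from a high-copy ColE1/pUC-type origin and also carries an f1 origin for single-stranded DNA production. Selection relies on a single NeoR/KanR (Tn5 aminoglycoside phosphotransferase) gene placed behind both a bacterial bla promoter and the SV40 early promoter and followed by the HSV TK polyadenylation signal, so it gives kanamycin resistance in E. coli and can give G418 resistance in mammalian cells. The construct is suited to transient or stable expression of the mutant phosphatase, with detection or immunoprecipitation through the FLAG epitope. This would allow comparison with other PTPN22 forms to assess what the P1 and P4 motifs contribute, although the record does not describe specific experiments.
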