Features (pLannotate 1.2.2; 20 found; start..end, strand, type, name):
     67..370     +  enhancer       CMV enhancer: human cytomegalovirus immediate early enhancer
    371..574     +  promoter       CMV promoter: human cytomegalovirus (CMV) immediate early promoter
    620..638     +  promoter       T3 promoter: promoter for bacteriophage T3 RNA polymerase
    651..674     +  misc_feature   MCS (fragment): pBluescript multiple cloning site
    682..706     +  CDS            3xFLAG (fragment): three tandem FLAG® epitope tags
    721..3087    +  CDS            PTPN22 (sequence partly withheld): PTN22_HUMAN - Also known as PTPN8. Experimental evidence at protein level: Swiss-Prot protein existence level 1. Acts as negative regulator of T-cell receptor (TCR) signaling by direct dephosphorylation of the Src family kinases LCK and FYN, ITAMs of the TCRz/CD3 complex, as well as ZAP70, VAV, VCP and other key signaling molecules (PubMed:16461343, PubMed:18056643). Associates with and probably dephosphorylates CBL. Dephosphorylates LCK at its activating 'Tyr-394' residue (PubMed:21719704). Dephosphorylates ZAP70 at its activating 'Tyr-493' residue (PubMed:16461343). Dephosphorylates the immu
   3129..3151    +  misc_feature   MCS (fragment): pBluescript multiple cloning site
   3191..3209    -  promoter       T7 promoter: promoter for bacteriophage T7 RNA polymerase
   3219..3258    +  CDS            lacZα (fragment): LacZα fragment of β-galactosidase; lacZ fragment
   3268..3323    +  intron         small t intron (fragment): SV40 (simian virus 40) small t antigen intron
   3323..3460    +  CDS            large T antigen (fragment): large T antigen from SV40 (simian virus 40)
   3483..3604    +  polyA_signal   SV40 poly(A) signal: SV40 polyadenylation signal
   3638..4066    -  rep_origin     f1 ori (sequence partly withheld): f1 bacteriophage origin of replication; arrow indicates direction of (+) strand synthesis
   4093..4195    +  promoter       AmpR promoter: bla
   4199..4556    +  promoter       SV40 promoter: SV40 enhancer and early promoter
   4591..5385    +  CDS            NeoR/KanR: aminoglycoside phosphotransferase from Tn5; aph(3')-II (or nptII); confers resistance to neomycin, kanamycin, and G418 (Geneticin®)
   5406..5558    +  CDS            ble (fragment): BLE_KLEPN - Experimental evidence at protein level: Swiss-Prot protein existence level 1. Binding protein with a strong affinity to the bleomycin family of antibiotics. Binds to CL990; an antimitotic-antibiotic compound. From Klebsiella pneumoniae.
   5617..5664    +  polyA_signal   HSV TK poly(A) signal: herpes simplex virus thymidine kinase polyadenylation signal (Cole and Stacy, 1985)
   5755..5771    -  polyA_signal   bGH poly(A) signal (fragment): bovine growth hormone polyadenylation signal
   5993..6581    +  rep_origin     ori: high-copy-number ColE1/pMB1/pBR322/pUC origin of replication
>Addgene plasmid #195390 | FLAG-deltaP1P4-PTPN22 | addgene full sequence | sequence record 386191 | Addgene NGS Result
ATGCATTAGTTATTAATAGTAATCAATTACGGGGTCATTAGTTCATAGCCCATATATGGAGTTCCGCGTT
ACATAACTTACGGTAAATGGCCCGCCTGGCTGACCGCCCAACGACCCCCGCCCATTGACGTCAATAATGA
CGTATGTTCCCATAGTAACGCCAATAGGGACTTTCCATTGACGTCAATGGGTGGAGTATTTACGGTAAAC
TGCCCACTTGGCAGTACATCAAGTGTATCATATGCCAAGTACGCCCCCTATTGACGTCAATGACGGTAAA
TGGCCCGCCTGGCATTATGCCCAGTACATGACCTTATGGGACTTTCCTACTTGGCAGTACATCTACGTAT
TAGTCATCGCTATTACCATGGTGATGCGGTTTTGGCAGTACATCAATGGGCGTGGATAGCGGTTTGACTC
ACGGGGATTTCCAAGTCTCCACCCCATTGACGTCAATGGGAGTTTGTTTTGGCACCAAAATCAACGGGAC
TTTCCAAAATGTCGTAACAACTCCGCCCCATTGACGCAAATGGGCGGTAGGCGTGTACGGTGGGAGGTCT
ATATAAGCAGAGCTGGTTTAGTGAACCGTCAGATCCGCTAGCGATTACGCCAAGCTCGAAATTAACCCTC
ACTAAAGGGAACAAAAGCTGGAGCTCCACCGCGGTGGCGGCCGCCACCATGGATTACAAGGATGACGACG
ATAAGAGCCCGGGCGGA
[903 nt withheld, positions 718-1620]
CATTCTGGAACAGAGAGTCAAGCAAAGCATTGTATTCCTGAGAAAAATCACACTCTCCAAGCAGACTCTT
ATTCTCCTAATTTACCAAAAAGTACCACAAAAGCAGCAAAAATGATGAACCAACAAAGGACAAAAATGGA
AATCAAAGAATCTTCTTCCTTTGACTTTAGGACTTCTGAAATAAGTGCAAAAGAAGAGCTAGTTTTGCAC
CCTGCTAAATCAAGCACTTCTTTTGACTTTCTGGAGCTAAATTACAGTTTTGACAAAAATGCTGACACAA
CCATGAAATGGCAGACAAAGGCATTTCCAATAGTTGGGGAGCCTCTTCAGAAGCATCAAAGTTTGGATTT
GGGCTCTCTTTTGTTTGAGGGATGTTCTAATTCTAAACCTGTAAATGCAGCAGGAAGATATTTTAATTCA
AAGGTGCCAATAACACGGACCAAATCAACTCCTTTTGAATTGATACAGCAGAGAGAAACCAAGGAGGTGG
ACAGCAAGGAAAACTTTTCTTATTTGGAATCTCAACCACATGATTCTTGTTTTGTAGAGATGCAGGCTCA
AAAAGTAATGCATGTTTCTTCAGCAGAACTGAATTATTCACTGCCATATGACTCTAAACACCAAATACGT
AATGCCTCTAATGTAAAGCACCATGACTCTAGTGCTCTTGGTGTATATTCTTACATACCTTTAGTGGAAA
ATCCTTATTTTTCATCATGGCCTCCAAGTGGTACCAGTTCTAAGATGTCTCTTGATTTACCTGAGAAGCA
AGATGGAACTGTTTTTCCTTCTTCTCTGTTGCCAACATCCTCTACATCCCTCTTCTCTTATTACAATTCA
CATGATTCTTTATCACTGAATTCTCCAACCAATATTTCCTCACTATTGAACCAGGAGTCAGCTGTACTAG
CAACTGCTCCAAGGATAGATGATGAAATCGAATCATTTATTGTGGTTGAGGAAGCTGGAGAATTCTCACC
AAATGTTCCCAAATCCTTATCCTCAGCTGTGAAGGTAAAAATTGGAACATCACTGGAATGGGGTGGAACA
TCTGAACCAAAGAAATTTGATGACTCTGTGATACTTAGACCAAGCAAGAGTGTAAAACTCCGAAGTCCTA
AATCAGAACTACATCAAGATCGTTCTTCTCCCCCACCTCCTCTCCCAGAAAGAACTCTAGAGTCCTTCTT
TCTTGCCGATGAAGATTGTATGCAGGCCCAATCTATAGAAACATATTCTACTAGCTATCCTGACACCATG
GAAAATTCAACATCTTCAAAACAGACACTGAAGACTCCTGGAAAAAGTTTCACAAGGAGTAAGAGTTTGA
AAATTTTGCGAAACATGAAAAAGAGTATCTGTAATTCTTGCCCACCAAACAAGCCTGCAGAATCTGTTCA
GTCAAATAACTCCAGCTCATTTCTGAATTTTGGTTTTGCAAACCGTTTTTCAAAAACTTGGAATATTTAA
TAAAACTCCAGATTTATAATAATATGGGCTGCAAGTACACCTCGAGGGGGGGCCCGGTACCTTAATTAAT
TAAGGTACCAGGTAAGTGTACCCAATTCGCCCTATAGTGAGTCGTATTACAATTCACTCGATCGCCCTTC
CCAACAGTTGCGCAGCCTGAATGGCGAATGGAGATCCAATTTTTAAGTGTATAATGTGTTAAACTACTGA
TTCTAATTGTTTGTGTATTTTAGATTCACAGTCCCAAGGCTCATTTCAGGCCCCTCAGTCCTCACAGTCT
GTTCATGATCATAATCAGCCATACCACATTTGTAGAGGTTTTACTTGCTTTAAAAAACCTCCCACACCTC
CCCCTGAACCTGAAACATAAAATGAATGCAATTGTTGTTGTTAACTTGTTTATTGCAGCTTATAATGGTT
ACAAATAAAGCAATAGCATCACAAATTTCACAAATAAAGCATTTTTTTCACTGCATTCTAGTTGTGGTTT
GTCCAAACTCATCAATGTATCTTAACGCGTAAATTGTAAGCGTTAATATTTTGTTAAAATTCGCGTTAAA
TTTTTGTTAAATCAGCTCATTTTTTAACCAATAGGCCGAAATCGGCAAAATCCCTTATAAATCAAAAGAA
TAGACCGAGATAGGGT
[37 nt withheld, positions 3737-3773]
AAAGAACGTGGACTCCAACGTCAAAGG
[49 nt withheld, positions 3801-3849]
T
[91 nt withheld, positions 3851-3941]
G
[124 nt withheld, positions 3943-4066]
CAGGTGGCACTTTTCGGGGAAATGTGCGCGGAACCCCTATTTGTTTATTTTTCTAAATACATTCAAATAT
GTATCCGCTCATGAGACAATAACCCTGATAAATGCTTCAATAATATTGAAAAAGGAAGAATCCTGAGGCG
GAAAGAACCAGCTGTGGAATGTGTGTCAGTTAGGGTGTGGAAAGTCCCCAGGCTCCCCAGCAGGCAGAAG
TATGCAAAGCATGCATCTCAATTAGTCAGCAACCAGGTGTGGAAAGTCCCCAGGCTCCCCAGCAGGCAGA
AGTATGCAAAGCATGCATCTCAATTAGTCAGCAACCATAGTCCCGCCCCTAACTCCGCCCATCCCGCCCC
TAACTCCGCCCAGTTCCGCCCATTCTCCGCCCCATGGCTGACTAATTTTTTTTATTTATGCAGAGGCCGA
GGCCGCCTCGGCCTCTGAGCTATTCCAGAAGTAGTGAGGAGGCTTTTTTGGAGGCCTAGGCTTTTGCAAA
GATCGATCAAGAGACAGGATGAGGATCGTTTCGCATGATTGAACAAGATGGATTGCACGCAGGTTCTCCG
GCCGCTTGGGTGGAGAGGCTATTCGGCTATGACTGGGCACAACAGACAATCGGCTGCTCTGATGCCGCCG
TGTTCCGGCTGTCAGCGCAGGGGCGCCCGGTTCTTTTTGTCAAGACCGACCTGTCCGGTGCCCTGAATGA
ACTGCAAGACGAGGCAGCGCGGCTATCGTGGCTGGCCACGACGGGCGTTCCTTGCGCAGCTGTGCTCGAC
GTTGTCACTGAAGCGGGAAGGGACTGGCTGCTATTGGGCGAAGTGCCGGGGCAGGATCTCCTGTCATCTC
ACCTTGCTCCTGCCGAGAAAGTATCCATCATGGCTGATGCAATGCGGCGGCTGCATACGCTTGATCCGGC
TACCTGCCCATTCGACCACCAAGCGAAACATCGCATCGAGCGAGCACGTACTCGGATGGAAGCCGGTCTT
GTCGATCAGGATGATCTGGACGAAGAACATCAGGGGCTCGCGCCAGCCGAACTGTTCGCCAGGCTCAAGG
CGAGCATGCCCGACGGCGAGGATCTCGTCGTGACCCATGGCGATGCCTGCTTGCCGAATATCATGGTGGA
AAATGGCCGCTTTTCTGGATTCATCGACTGTGGCCGGCTGGGTGTGGCGGACCGCTATCAGGACATAGCG
TTGGCTACCCGTGATATTGCTGAAGAACTTGGCGGCGAATGGGCTGACCGCTTCCTCGTGCTTTACGGTA
TCGCCGCTCCCGATTCGCAGCGCATCGCCTTCTATCGCCTTCTTGACGAGTTCTTCTGAGCGGGACTCTG
GGGTTCGAAATGACCGACCAAGCGACGCCCAACCTGCCATCACGAGATTTCGATTCCACCGCCGCCTTCT
ATGAAAGGTTGGGCTTCGGAATCGTTTTCCGGGACGCCGGCTGGATGATCCTCCAGCGCGGGGATCTCAT
GCTGGAGTTCTTCGCCCACCCTAGGGGGAGGCTAACTGAAACACGGAAGGAGACAATACCGGAAGGAACC
CGCGCTATGACGGCAATAAAAAGACAGAATAAAACGCACGGTGTTGGGTCGTTTGTTCATAAACGCGGGG
TTCGGTCCCAGGGCTGGCACTCTGTCGATACCCCACCGAGACCCCATTGGGGCCAATACGCCCGCGTTTC
TTCCTTTTCCCCACCCCACCCCCCAAGTTCGGGTGAAGGCCCAGGGCTCGCAGCCAACGTCGGGGCGGCA
GGCCCTGCCATAGCCTCAGGTTACTCATATATACTTTAGATTGATTTAAAACTTCATTTTTAATTTAAAA
GGATCTAGGTGAAGATCCTTTTTGATAATCTCATGACCAAAATCCCTTAACGTGAGTTTTCGTTCCACTG
AGCGTCAGACCCCGTAGAAAAGATCAAAGGATCTTCTTGAGATCCTTTTTTTCTGCGCGTAATCTGCTGC
TTGCAAACAAAAAAACCACCGCTACCAGCGGTGGTTTGTTTGCCGGATCAAGAGCTACCAACTCTTTTTC
CGAAGGTAACTGGCTTCAGCAGAGCGCAGATACCAAATACTGTTCTTCTAGTGTAGCCGTAGTTAGGCCA
CCACTTCAAGAACTCTGTAGCACCGCCTACATACCTCGCTCTGCTAATCCTGTTACCAGTGGCTGCTGCC
AGTGGCGATAAGTCGTGTCTTACCGGGTTGGACTCAAGACGATAGTTACCGGATAAGGCGCAGCGGTCGG
GCTGAACGGGGGGTTCGTGCACACAGCCCAGCTTGGAGCGAACGACCTACACCGAACTGAGATACCTACA
GCGTGAGCTATGAGAAAGCGCCACGCTTCCCGAAGGGAGAAAGGCGGACAGGTATCCGGTAAGCGGCAGG
GTCGGAACAGGAGAGCGCACGAGGGAGCTTCCAGGGGGAAACGCCTGGTATCTTTATAGTCCTGTCGGGT
TTCGCCACCTCTGACTTGAGCGTCGATTTTTGTGATGCTCGTCAGGGGGGCGGAGCCTATGGAAAAACGC
CAGCAACGCGGCCTTTTTACGGTTCCTGGCCTTTTGCTGGCCTTTTGCTCACATGTTCTTTCCTGCGTTA
TCCCCTGATTCTGTGGATAACCGTATTACCGCC
